>Addgene plasmid #239792 | pBK1838 | addgene full sequence | sequence record 477922 | Addgene NGS Result
CCTGCAGGCAGCTGCGCGCTCGCTCGCTCACTGAGGCCGCCCGGGCGTCGGGCGACCTTTGGTCGCCCGG
CCTCAGTGAGCGAGCGAGCGCGCAGAGAGGGAGTGGCCAACTCCATCACTAGGGGTTCCTGCGGCCGCAC
GCGTATCGATAAGCTTGGGAGTTCCGCGTTACATAACTTACGGTAAATGGCCCGCCTGGCTGACCGCCCA
ACGACCCCCGCCCATTGACGTCAATAATGACGTATGTTCCCATAGTAACGCCAATAGGGACTTTCCATTG
ACGTCAATGGGTGGAGTATTTACGGTAAACTGCCCACTTGGCAGTACATCAAGTGTATCATATGCCAAGT
ACGCCCCCTATTGACGTCAATGACGGTAAATGGCCCGCCTGGCATTATGCCCAGTACATGACCTTATGGG
ACTTTCCTACTTGGCAGTACATCTACGTATTAGTCATCGCTATTACCATGGTGATGCGGTTTTGGCAGTA
CATCAATGGGCGTGGATAGCGGTTTGACTCACGGGGATTTCCAAGTCTCCACCCCATTGACGTCAATGGG
AGTTTGTTTTGGCACCAAAATCAACGGGACTTTCCAAAATGTCGTAACAACTCCGCCCCATTGACGCAAA
TGGGCGGTAGGCGTGTACGGTGGGAGGTCTATATAAGCAGAGCTCTCTGGCTAACTAGAGAACCCACTGC
TTACTGGCTTATCGAAATTAATACGACTCACTATAGGGAGACCCAAGCTGGCTAGCCGGGCGTCTTTGGA
AATCCTGGAGAACGCCGGATGGGAGACGAATGGTCGTGGGCACCGGGAGGGGGTGGTGCTGCCATGAGGA
CCCGCTGGGCCAGGTCTCTGGGAGGTGAGTACTTGTCCCTTTGGGGAGCCTAAGGAAAGAGACTTGACCT
GGCTTTCGTCCTGCTTCTGATATTCCCTTCTCCACAAGGGCTGAGAGATTAGGCTGCTTCTCCGGGATCC
GCTTTTCCCCGGGAAACGCGAGGATGCTCCATGGAGCGTGAGCATCCAACTTTTCTCTCACATAAAATCT
GTCTGCCCGCTCTCTTGGTTTTTCTCTGTAAAGTAAGCAAGCTGCGTTTGGCAAATAATGAAATGGAAGT
GCAAGGAGGCCAAGTCAACAGGTGGTAACGGGTTAACAAGTGCTGGCGCGGGGTCCGCTAGGGTGGAGGC
TGAGAACGCCCCCTCGGGTGGCTGGCGCGGGGTTGGAGACGGCCCGCGAGTGTGAGCGGCGCCTGCTCAG
GGTAGATAGCTGAGGGCGGCTCGAGCTCAAGCTTCGATGGATGTATTCATGAAAGGACTTTCAAAGGCCA
AGGAGGGAGTTGTGGCTGCTGCTGAGAAAACCAAACAGGGTGTGGCAGAAGCAGCAGGAAAGACAAAAGA
GGGTGTTCTCTATGTAGGCTCCAAAACCAAGGAGGGAGTGGTGCATGGTGTGACAACAGTGGCTGAGAAG
ACCAAAGAGCAAGTGACAAATGTTGGAGGAGCAGTGGTGACGGGTGTGACAGCAGTAGCCCAGAAGACAG
TGGAGGGAGCAGGGAGCATTGCAGCAGCCACTGGCTTTGTCAAAAAGGACCAGTTGGGCAAGAATGAAGA
AGGAGCCCCACAGGAAGGAATTCTGGAAGATATGCCTGTGGATCCTGACAATGAGGCTTATGAAATGCCT
TCTGAGGAAGGGTATCAAGACTACGAACCTGAAGCCTAAGAATTCTGCAGTCGAGCGGGATCAATTCCGC
CCCCCCCCTAACGTTACTGGCCGAAGCCGCTTGGAATAAGGCCGGTGTGCGTTTGTCTATATGTTATTTT
CCACCATATTGCCGTCTTTTGGCAATGTGAGGGCCCGGAAACCTGGCCCTGTCTTCTTGACGAGCATTCC
TAGGGGTCTTTCCCCTCTCGCCAAAGGAATGCAAGGTCTGTTGAATGTCGTGAAGGAAGCAGTTCCTCTG
GAAGCTTCTTGAAGACAAACAACGTCTGTAGCGACCCTTTGCAGGCAGCGGAACCCCCCACCTGGCGACA
GGTGCCTCTGCGGCCAAAAGCCACGTGTATAAGATACACCTGCAAAGGCGGCACAACCCCAGTGCCACGT
TGTGAGTTGGATAGTTGTGGAAAGAGTCAAATGGCTCTCCTCAAGCGTATTCAACAAGGGGCTGAAGGAT
GCCCAGAAGGTACAAGTAAGCGGCCGCTCCGGAATCAACCTCTGGATTACAAAATTTGTGAAAGATTGAC
TGGTATTCTTAACTATGTTGCTCCTTTTACGCTATGTGGATACGCTGCTTTAATGCCTTTGTATCATGCT
ATTGCTTCCCGTATGGCTTTCATTTTCTCCTCCTTGTATAAATCCTGGTTGCTGTCTCTTTATGAGGAGT
TGTGGCCCGTTGTCAGGCAACGTGGCGTGGTGTGCACTGTGTTTGCTGACGCAACCCCCACTGGTTGGGG
CATTGCCACCACCTGTCAGCTCCTTTCCGGGACTTTCGCTTTCCCCCTCCCTATTGCCACGGCGGAACTC
ATCGCCGCCTGCCTTGCCCGCTGCTGGACAGGGGCTCGGCTGTTGGGCACTGACAATTCCGTGGTGTTGT
CGGGGAAGCTGACGTCCTTTCCATGGCTGCTCGCCTGTGTTGCCACCTGGATTCTGCGCGGGACGTCCTT
CTGCTACGTCCCTTCGGCCCTCAATCCAGCGGACCTTCCTTCCCGCGGCCTGCTGCCGGCTCTGCGGCCT
CTTCCGCGTCTTCGCCTTCGCCCTCAGACGAGTCGGATCTCCCTTTGGGCCGCCTCCCCGCCTGGATCCG
TCGACCCGGGCGGCCGCTTCGAGCAGACATGATAAGATACATTGATGAGTTTGGACAAACCACAACTAGA
ATGCAGTGAAAAAAATGCTTTATTTGTGAAATTTGTGATGCTATTGCTTTATTTGTAACCATTATAAGCT
GCAATAAACAAGTTAACAACAACAATTGCATTCATTTTATGTTTCAGGTTCAGGGGGAGATGTGGGAGGT
TTTTTAAAGGTAACCACGTGCGGACCGAGCGGCCGCAGGAACCCCTAGTGATGGAGTTGGCCACTCCCTC
TCTGCGCGCTCGCTCGCTCACTGAGGCCGGGCGACCAAAGGTCGCCCGACGCCCGGGCTTTGCCCGGGCG
GCCTCAGTGAGCGAGCGAGCGCGCAGCTGCCTGCAGGGGCGCCTGATGCGGTATTTTCTCCTTACGCATC
TGTGCGGTATTTCACACCGCATA
[95 nt withheld, positions 3244-3338]
T
[46 nt withheld, positions 3340-3385]
C
[141 nt withheld, positions 3387-3527]
CCTTTGACGTTGGAGTCCACGTTCTTT
[37 nt withheld, positions 3555-3591]
ACTCTATCTCGGGCTATTCTTTTGATTTATAAGGGATTTTGCCGATTTCGGTCTATTGGTTAAAAAATGA
GCTGATTTAACAAAAATTTAACGCGAATTTTAACAAAATATTAACGTTTACAATTTTATGGTGCACTCTC
AGTACAATCTGCTCTGATGCCGCATAGTTAAGCCAGCCCCGACACCCGCCAACACCCGCTGACGCGCCCT
GACGGGCTTGTCTGCTCCCGGCATCCGCTTACAGACAAGCTGTGACCGTCTCCGGGAGCTGCATGTGTCA
GAGGTTTTCACCGTCATCACCGAAACGCGCGAGACGAAAGGGCCTCGTGATACGCCTATTTTTATAGGTT
AATGTCATGATAATAATGGTTTCTTAGACGTCAGGTGGCACTTTTCGGGGAAATGTGCGCGGAACCCCTA
TTTGTTTATTTTTCTAAATACATTCAAATATGTATCCGCTCATGAGACAATAACCCTGATAAATGCTTCA
ATAATATTGAAAAAGGAAGAGTATGAGTATTCAACATTTCCGTGTCGCCCTTATTCCCTTTTTTGCGGCA
TTTTGCCTTCCTGTTTTTGCTCACCCAGAAACGCTGGTGAAAGTAAAAGATGCTGAAGATCAGTTGGGTG
CACGAGTGGGTTACATCGAACTGGATCTCAACAGCGGTAAGATCCTTGAGAGTTTTCGCCCCGAAGAACG
TTTTCCAATGATGAGCACTTTTAAAGTTCTGCTATGTGGCGCGGTATTATCCCGTATTGACGCCGGGCAA
GAGCAACTCGGTCGCCGCATACACTATTCTCAGAATGACTTGGTTGAGTACTCACCAGTCACAGAAAAGC
ATCTTACGGATGGCATGACAGTAAGAGAATTATGCAGTGCTGCCATAACCATGAGTGATAACACTGCGGC
CAACTTACTTCTGACAACGATCGGAGGACCGAAGGAGCTAACCGCTTTTTTGCACAACATGGGGGATCAT
GTAACTCGCCTTGATCGTTGGGAACCGGAGCTGAATGAAGCCATACCAAACGACGAGCGTGACACCACGA
TGCCTGTAGCAATGGCAACAACGTTGCGCAAACTATTAACTGGCGAACTACTTACTCTAGCTTCCCGGCA
ACAATTAATAGACTGGATGGAGGCGGATAAAGTTGCAGGACCACTTCTGCGCTCGGCCCTTCCGGCTGGC
TGGTTTATTGCTGATAAATCTGGAGCCGGTGAGCGTGGGTCTCGCGGTATCATTGCAGCACTGGGGCCAG
ATGGTAAGCCCTCCCGTATCGTAGTTATCTACACGACGGGGAGTCAGGCAACTATGGATGAACGAAATAG
ACAGATCGCTGAGATAGGTGCCTCACTGATTAAGCATTGGTAACTGTCAGACCAAGTTTACTCATATATA
CTTTAGATTGATTTAAAACTTCATTTTTAATTTAAAAGGATCTAGGTGAAGATCCTTTTTGATAATCTCA
TGACCAAAATCCCTTAACGTGAGTTTTCGTTCCACTGAGCGTCAGACCCCGTAGAAAAGATCAAAGGATC
TTCTTGAGATCCTTTTTTTCTGCGCGTAATCTGCTGCTTGCAAACAAAAAAACCACCGCTACCAGCGGTG
GTTTGTTTGCCGGATCAAGAGCTACCAACTCTTTTTCCGAAGGTAACTGGCTTCAGCAGAGCGCAGATAC
CAAATACTGTTCTTCTAGTATAGCCGTAGTTAGGCCACCACTTCAAGAACTCTGTAGCACCGCCTACATA
CCTCGCTCTGCTAATCCTGTTACCAGTGGCTGCTGCCAGTGGCGATAAGTCGTGTCTTACCGGGTTGGAC
TCAAGACGATAGTTACCGGATAAGGCGCAGCGGTCGGGCTGAACGGGGGGTTCGTGCACACAGCCCAGCT
TGGAGCGAACGACCTACACCGAACTGAGATACCTACAGCGTGAGCTATGAGAAAGCGCCACGCTTCCCGA
AGGGAGAAAGGCGGACAGGTATCCGGTAAGCGGCAGGGTCGGAACAGGAGAGCGCACGAGGGAGCTTCCA
GGGGGAAACGCCTGGTATCTTTATAGTCCTGTCGGGTTTCGCCACCTCTGACTTGAGCGTCGATTTTTGT
GATGCTCGTCAGGGGGGCGGAGCCTATGGAAAAACGCCAGCAACGCGGCCTTTTTACGGTTCCTGGCCTT
TTGCTGGCCTTTTGCTCACATGT
Features (pLannotate 1.2.2; 19 found; start..end, strand, type, name):
     12..39      +  repeat_region  AAV2 ITR (fragment): inverted terminal repeat of adeno-associated virus serotype 2 inverted
     68..95      +  repeat_region  AAV2 ITR (fragment): inverted terminal repeat of adeno-associated virus serotype 2 inverted
    167..470     +  enhancer       CMV enhancer: human cytomegalovirus immediate early enhancer
    471..674     +  promoter       CMV promoter: human cytomegalovirus (CMV) immediate early promoter
    670..703     +  LTR            5' LTR (truncated) (fragment): truncated 5' long terminal repeat (LTR) from HIV-1
    719..737     +  promoter       T7 promoter: promoter for bacteriophage T7 RNA polymerase
   1280..1297    +  misc_feature   MCS (fragment): multiple cloning site
   1297..1716    +  CDS            SNCA: SYUA_HUMAN - Also known as NACP, PARK1. Experimental evidence at protein level: Swiss-Prot protein existence level 1. Neuronal protein that plays several roles in synaptic activity such as regulation of synaptic vesicle trafficking and subsequent neurotransmitter release. Participates as a monomer in synaptic vesicle exocytosis by enhancing vesicle priming, fusion and dilation of exocytotic fusion pores (PubMed:28288128, PubMed:30404828). Mechanistically, acts by increasing local Ca(2+) release from microdomains which is essential for the enhancement of ATP-induced exocytosis (PubMed:30404828)
   1750..2183    +  misc_feature   IRES (fragment): internal ribosome entry site (IRES) of the encephalomyocarditis virus (EMCV)
   2203..2791    +  misc_feature   WPRE: woodchuck hepatitis virus posttranscriptional regulatory element
   2833..2954    -  polyA_signal   SV40 poly(A) signal: SV40 polyadenylation signal
   3047..3187    +  repeat_region  AAV2 ITR: inverted terminal repeat of adeno-associated virus serotype 2 inverted
   3192..3243    -  misc_feature   bom (fragment): basis of mobility region from pBR322
   3262..3717    +  rep_origin     f1 ori (sequence partly withheld): f1 bacteriophage origin of replication; arrow indicates direction of (+) strand synthesis
   3718..3767    -  misc_feature   bom (fragment): basis of mobility region from pBR322
   3869..3904    -  CDS            rop (fragment): Rop protein, which maintains plasmids at low copy number; rop
   3999..4103    +  promoter       AmpR promoter: bla
   4104..4964    +  CDS            AmpR: β-lactamase; bla; confers resistance to ampicillin, carbenicillin, and related antibiotics
   5135..5723    +  rep_origin     ori: high-copy-number ColE1/pMB1/pBR322/pUC origin of replication
