[The description below was written by a language model from this plasmid's Addgene catalogue record and pLannotate feature annotations shown in this document.]
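Description:
pBK1838 is an AAV transfer plasmid (5,784 nt in the sequenced record) built on an AAV backbone and designed to deliver a disease-associated form of human alpha-synuclein to mammalian cells; the depositor labels it a "PD-INDUCER". It is maintained in bacteria through a high-copy ColE1/pUC-type origin and selected with ampicillin via the bla gene. An f1 phage origin is also present in the backbone, and no mammalian selectable marker is included. The expression cassette lies between AAV2 inverted terminal repeats, which allow the intervening DNA to be replicated and packaged into AAV particles when rep/cap and helper functions are supplied in trans. The annotation detects a full ITR downstream of the cassette but only short ITR fragments at the upstream end, which may reflect difficulty sequencing or annotating these repeats, or a partial deletion of the ITR.

Within the cassette, the CMV immediate-early enhancer and promoter drive transcription of the human SNCA coding sequence carrying the A53T substitution, a mutation linked to familial Parkinson's disease. According to the catalogue name, SNCA intron 1 sequence sits between the promoter and the coding region. This element is not annotated in the feature table, though an unannotated stretch upstream of the CDS is consistent with it. Downstream, a WPRE enhances transcript stability and expression, and an SV40 polyadenylation signal terminates the message. The table also flags a partial EMCV IRES between SNCA and the WPRE, along with a short HIV-1 LTR fragment and a T7 promoter. None of these is mentioned in the depositor's description, and they are probably cloning remnants. The construct is suited to producing AAV for overexpressing mutant alpha-synuclein to model Parkinson's-type pathology.
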