Addgene plasmid #239792: pBK1838
Purpose: pAAV-CMV-SNCAintron1-AlphaSyn[A53T]-WPRE-SV40pA (PD-INDUCER)
Depositing lab: Boris Kantor. Depositing organization: Duke University. Publication: Downregulation of SNCA Expression by Targeted Editing of DNA Methylation: A Potential Strategy for Precision Therapy in PD. Kantor B, Tagliafierro L, Gu J, Zamora ME, Ilich E, Grenier C, Huang ZY, Murphy S, Chiba-Falek O. Mol Ther. 2018 Nov 7;26(11):2638-2649. doi: 10.1016/j.ymthe.2018.08.019. Epub 2018 Aug 29. PubMed 30266652.
Backbone
  Vector backbone: AAV backbone
  Backbone manufacturer: Duke VVC
  Vector type: AAV
  Selectable markers: no
Growth in bacteria
  Bacterial resistance: Ampicillin, 100 μg/mL
  Growth temperature: 37°C
  Growth strain: NEB Stable
  Copy number: High Copy
Gene/Insert
  Gene/Insert name: CMV/SNCAintron1-AlphaSyn[A53T]-WPRE-SV40pA
  Species: H. sapiens (human)
  Insert size (bp): 2821
  Cloning method: Restriction Enzyme; 5′ cloning site ClaI (not destroyed); 3′ cloning site SalI (not destroyed)
  Sequencing primers: 5′ CMV F; 3′ WPRE L
Terms and licenses: Academic/Nonprofit Terms; Industry Terms: Not Available to Industry
How to cite: pBK1838 was a gift from Boris Kantor (Addgene plasmid # 239792 ; http://n2t.net/addgene:239792 ; RRID:Addgene_239792)
